Addgene plasmid #169955: pcDNA3.1 LIC 6A CARD8-FLAG R394E + S297A
Purpose: Mammalian expression of CARD8-FLAG with a site III mutation (R394E) with an additional autoprocessing mutation (S297A)
Depositing lab: Hao Wu. Depositing organization: Boston Children's Hospital. Publication: Dipeptidyl peptidase 9 sets a threshold for CARD8 inflammasome formation by sequestering its active C-terminal fragment. Sharif H, Hollingsworth LR, Griswold AR, Hsiao JC, Wang Q, Bachovchin DA, Wu H. Immunity. 2021 Jul 13;54(7):1392-1404.e10. doi: 10.1016/j.immuni.2021.04.024. Epub 2021 May 20. PubMed 34019797.
Backbone
  Vector backbone: pcDNA3.1 LIC 6A
  Vector type: Mammalian Expression
Growth in bacteria
  Bacterial resistance: Ampicillin, 100 μg/mL
  Growth temperature: 37°C
  Growth strain: DH5alpha
  Copy number: High Copy
Gene/Insert
  Gene/Insert name: CARD8
  Species: H. sapiens (human)
  Mutation: S297A, R394E
  Entrez Gene: CARD8 (a.k.a. CARDINAL, DACAR, DAKAR, NDPP, NDPP1, TUCAN)
  Promoter: CMV
  Tag / fusion protein: FLAG (C terminal on insert)
  Cloning method: Ligation Independent Cloning
  Sequencing primers: 5′ CMV F; 3′ BGHR
Terms and licenses: Academic/Nonprofit Terms; Industry Terms: Not Available to Industry
How to cite: pcDNA3.1 LIC 6A CARD8-FLAG R394E + S297A was a gift from Hao Wu (Addgene plasmid # 169955 ; http://n2t.net/addgene:169955 ; RRID:Addgene_169955)
