[The description below was written by a language model from this plasmid's Addgene catalogue record and pLannotate feature annotations shown in this document.]
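Description:
pcDNA3.1 LIC 6A CARD8-FLAG R394E + S297A is a mammalian expression plasmid of about 7.1 kb, built on a ligation-independent-cloning derivative of pcDNA3.1. It is maintained in E. coli at high copy through a ColE1/pUC-type origin and selected with ampicillin via the β-lactamase gene. An f1 origin is also present. For mammalian cells, the backbone carries an SV40 early promoter driving the neomycin phosphotransferase gene, followed by an SV40 polyadenylation signal, which would allow G418 selection of stable transfectants. Several small annotated fragments (a truncated HIV-1 LTR segment, partial ble, lacI and bom sequences, and lac promoter/operator elements) appear to be backbone remnants or short sequence matches rather than functional parts of the design.

The payload is human CARD8, an inflammasome-forming sensor protein. It is expressed from the CMV immediate early enhancer and promoter and terminated by the bovine growth hormone polyadenylation signal. T7 and SP6 promoters flank the insert, and an attB2-like site lies just downstream of the coding sequence. The record states that a FLAG epitope is fused to the C terminus for detection or immunoprecipitation, although the tag is not separately annotated in the feature table. Two substitutions are introduced. S297A is described as an autoprocessing mutation, so the protein should remain uncleaved. R394E is described as a site III mutation. The associated work concerns how dipeptidyl peptidase 9 restrains CARD8 inflammasome formation by sequestering its active C-terminal fragment. The construct is therefore suited to transfection experiments on how these residues affect CARD8 regulation and its interaction with DPP9. The record does not define the site III interface further.
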