Features (pLannotate 1.2.2; 22 found; start..end, strand, type, name):
      1..380     +  enhancer       CMV enhancer: human cytomegalovirus immediate early enhancer
    381..584     +  promoter       CMV promoter: human cytomegalovirus (CMV) immediate early promoter
    580..613     +  LTR            5' LTR (truncated) (fragment): truncated 5' long terminal repeat (LTR) from HIV-1
    629..647     +  promoter       T7 promoter: promoter for bacteriophage T7 RNA polymerase
    698..2308    +  CDS            CARD8: CARD8_HUMAN - Also known as DACAR From Homo sapiens (Human).
   2310..2334    -  protein_bind   attB2: mutant version of attB; recombination site for the Gateway® BP reaction BP Clonase™
   2406..2424    -  promoter       SP6 promoter: promoter for bacteriophage SP6 RNA polymerase
   2450..2674    +  polyA_signal   bGH poly(A) signal: bovine growth hormone polyadenylation signal
   2678..2699    +  promoter       SV40 promoter (fragment): SV40 enhancer and early promoter
   2720..3148    +  rep_origin     f1 ori (sequence partly withheld): f1 bacteriophage origin of replication; arrow indicates direction of (+) strand synthesis
   3162..3491    +  promoter       SV40 promoter: SV40 enhancer and early promoter
   3558..4349    +  CDS            neo: KKA2_KLEPN - Also known as kan, nptII. Experimental evidence at protein level: Swiss-Prot protein existence level 1. Resistance to kanamycin, neomycin, paromomycin, ribostamycin, butirosin and gentamicin B. From Klebsiella pneumoniae.
   4373..4531    +  CDS            ble (fragment): BLE_KLEPN - Experimental evidence at protein level: Swiss-Prot protein existence level 1. Binding protein with a strong affinity to the bleomycin family of antibiotics. Binds to CL990; an antimitotic-antibiotic compound. From Klebsiella pneumoniae.
   4526..4647    +  polyA_signal   SV40 poly(A) signal: SV40 polyadenylation signal
   4720..4736    -  protein_bind   lac operator: The lac repressor binds to the lac operator to inhibit transcription in E. coli. This inhibition can be relieved by adding lactose or isopropyl-β-D-thiogalactopyranoside (IPTG). lac repressor encoded by lacI
   4744..4774    -  promoter       lac promoter: promoter for the E. coli lac operon
   4789..4810    -  protein_bind   CAP binding site: CAP binding activates transcription in the presence of cAMP. E. coli catabolite activator protein
   4823..4915    -  CDS            lacI (fragment): lac repressor; lacI; The lac repressor binds to the lac operator to inhibit transcription in E. coli. This inhibition can be relieved by adding lactose or isopropyl-β-D-thiogalactopyranoside (IPTG).
   5098..5686    -  rep_origin     ori: high-copy-number ColE1/pMB1/pBR322/pUC origin of replication
   5857..6717    -  CDS            AmpR: β-lactamase; bla; confers resistance to ampicillin, carbenicillin, and related antibiotics
   6718..6822    -  promoter       AmpR promoter: bla
   6881..6933    -  misc_feature   bom (fragment): basis of mobility region from pBR322
>Addgene plasmid #169955 | pcDNA3.1 LIC 6A CARD8-FLAG R394E + S297A | addgene full sequence | sequence record 332597 | Addgene NGS Result
GACATTGATTATTGACTAGTTATTAATAGTAATCAATTACGGGGTCATTAGTTCATAGCCCATATATGGA
GTTCCGCGTTACATAACTTACGGTAAATGGCCCGCCTGGCTGACCGCCCAACGACCCCCGCCCATTGACG
TCAATAATGACGTATGTTCCCATAGTAACGCCAATAGGGACTTTCCATTGACGTCAATGGGTGGAGTATT
TACGGTAAACTGCCCACTTGGCAGTACATCAAGTGTATCATATGCCAAGTACGCCCCCTATTGACGTCAA
TGACGGTAAATGGCCCGCCTGGCATTATGCCCAGTACATGACCTTATGGGACTTTCCTACTTGGCAGTAC
ATCTACGTATTAGTCATCGCTATTACCATGGTGATGCGGTTTTGGCAGTACATCAATGGGCGTGGATAGC
GGTTTGACTCACGGGGATTTCCAAGTCTCCACCCCATTGACGTCAATGGGAGTTTGTTTTGGCACCAAAA
TCAACGGGACTTTCCAAAATGTCGTAACAACTCCGCCCCATTGACGCAAATGGGCGGTAGGCGTGTACGG
TGGGAGGTCTATATAAGCAGAGCTCTCTGGCTAACTAGAGAACCCACTGCTTACTGGCTTATCGAAATTA
ATACGACTCACTATAGGGAGACCCAAGCTTGGTACCGAGCTCGGATCCCTACTTCCAATCCAATGCAATG
GAAAAAAAGGAGTGTCCAGAAAAGAGTAGCAGCAGTGAGGAAGAGCTGCCGAGACGGGACAGTGGATCCA
GTAGGAACATAGATGCATCCAAACTCATTAGACTACAAGGATCACGGAAACTGTTGGTTGACAATAGCAT
ACGGGAACTGCAATACACAAAAACTGGAATTTTTTTTCAGGCTGAGGCCTGTGTGACAAATGATACGGTA
TACAGGGAGCTACCCTGTGTTTCTGAGACCCTTTGTGACATCTCACATTTTTTCCAAGAAGATGATGAGA
CAGAGGCAGAGCCATTATTGTTCCGTGCTGTTCCTGAGTGTCAACTATCTGGGGGGGACATTCCCAGTGT
ATCAGAAGAGCAGGAATCTTCAGAGGGACAAGATTCAGGAGACATTTGCTCAGAAGAGAATCAAATAGTT
TCCTCTTATGCTTCTAAAGTCTGTTTTGAGATCGAAGAAGATTATAAAAATCGTCAGTTTCTGGGGCCTG
AAGGAAATGTGGATGTTGAGTTGATTGATAAGAGCACAAACAGATACAGCGTTTGGTTCCCCACTGCTGG
CTGGTATCTGTGGTCAGCCACAGGCCTCGGCTTCCTGGTAAGGGATGAGGTCACAGTGACGATTGCGTTT
GGTTCCTGGAGTCAGCACCTGGCCCTGGACCTGCAGCACCATGAACAGTGGCTGGTGGGCGGCCCCTTGT
TTGATGTCACTGCAGAGCCAGAGGAGGCTGTCGCCGAAATCCACCTCCCCCACTTCATCTCCCTCCAAGC
AGGTGAGGTGGACGTCTCCTGGTTTCTCGTTGCCCATTTTAAGAATGAAGGGATGGTCCTGGAGCATCCA
GCCCGGGTGGAGCCTTTCTATGCTGTCCTGGAAAGCCCCAGCTTCGCCCTGATGGGCATCCTGCTGCGGA
TCGCCAGTGGGACTCGCCTCTCCATCCCCATCACTTCCAACACATTGATCTATTATCACCCCCACCCCGA
AGATATTAAGTTCCACTTGTACCTTGTCCCCAGCGACGCCTTGCTAACAAAGGCGATAGATGATGAGGAA
GATCGCTTCCATGGTGTGCGCCTGCAGACTTCGCCCCCAATGGAACCCCTGAACTTTGGTTCCAGTTATA
TTGTGTCTAATTCTGCTAACCTGAAAGTAATGCCCAAGGAGTTGAAATTGTCCTACGAGAGCCCTGGAGA
AATTCAGCACTTCTCAAAATTCTATGCTGGGCAGATGAAGGAACCCATTCAACTTGAGATTACTGAAAAA
AGACATGGGACTTTGGTGTGGGATACTGAGGTGAAGCCAGTGGATCTCCAGCTTGTAGCTGCATCAGCCC
CTCCTCCTTTCTCAGGTGCAGCCTTTGTGAAGGAGAACCACCGGCAACTCCAAGCCAGGATGGGGGACCT
GAAAGGGGTGCTCGATGATCTCCAAGACAATGAGGTTCTTACTGAGAATGAGAAGGAGCTGGTGGAGCAG
GAAAAGACACGGCAGAGCAAGAATGAGGCCTTGCTGAGCATGGTGGAGAAGAAAGGGGACCTGGCCCTGG
ACGTGCTCTTCAGAAGCATTAGTGAAAGGGACCCTTACCTCGTGTCCTATCTTAGACAGCAGAATTTGGA
CCCAGCTTTCTTGTACAAAGTGGTTGATATCGACTACAAGGACGATGACGACAAGTAGTAATAACATTGG
AAGTGGATAATCTAGAGGGCCCTATTCTATAGTGTCACCTAAATGCTAGAGCTCGCTGATCAGCCTCGAC
TGTGCCTTCTAGTTGCCAGCCATCTGTTGTTTGCCCCTCCCCCGTGCCTTCCTTGACCCTGGAAGGTGCC
ACTCCCACTGTCCTTTCCTAATAAAATGAGGAAATTGCATCGCATTGTCTGAGTAGGTGTCATTCTATTC
TGGGGGGTGGGGTGGGGCAGGACAGCAAGGGGGAGGATTGGGAAGACAATAGCAGGCATGCTGGGGATGC
GGTGGGCTCTATGGCTTCTGAGGCGGAAAGAACCAGCTGGGGCTCTAGGGGGTATCCCC
[124 nt withheld, positions 2720-2843]
C
[91 nt withheld, positions 2845-2935]
A
[49 nt withheld, positions 2937-2985]
CCTTTGACGTTGGAGTCCACGTTCTTT
[37 nt withheld, positions 3013-3049]
ACCCTATCTCGGTCTATTCTTTTGATTTATAAGGGATTTTGCCGATTTCGGCCTATTGGTTAAAAAATGA
GCTGATTTAACAAAAATTTAACGCGAATTAATTCTGTGGAATGTGTGTCAGTTAGGGTGTGGAAAGTCCC
CAGGCTCCCCAGCAGGCAGAAGTATGCAAAGCATGCATCTCAATTAGTCAGCAACCAGGTGTGGAAAGTC
CCCAGGCTCCCCAGCAGGCAGAAGTATGCAAAGCATGCATCTCAATTAGTCAGCAACCATAGTCCCGCCC
CTAACTCCGCCCATCCCGCCCCTAACTCCGCCCAGTTCCGCCCATTCTCCGCCCCATGGCTGACTAATTT
TTTTTATTTATGCAGAGGCCGAGGCCGCCTCTGCCTCTGAGCTATTCCAGAAGTAGTGAGGAGGCTTTTT
TGGAGGCCTAGGCTTTTGCAAAAAGCTCCCGGGAGCTTGTATATCCATTTTCGGATCTGATCAAGAGACA
GGATGAGGATCGTTTCGCATGATTGAACAAGATGGATTGCACGCAGGTTCTCCGGCCGCTTGGGTGGAGA
GGCTATTCGGCTATGACTGGGCACAACAGACAATCGGCTGCTCTGATGCCGCCGTGTTCCGGCTGTCAGC
GCAGGGGCGCCCGGTTCTTTTTGTCAAGACCGACCTGTCCGGTGCCCTGAATGAACTGCAGGACGAGGCA
GCGCGGCTATCGTGGCTGGCCACGACGGGCGTTCCTTGCGCAGCTGTGCTCGACGTTGTCACTGAAGCGG
GAAGGGACTGGCTGCTATTGGGCGAAGTGCCGGGGCAGGATCTCCTGTCATCTCACCTTGCTCCTGCCGA
GAAAGTATCCATCATGGCTGATGCAATGCGGCGGCTGCATACGCTTGATCCGGCTACCTGCCCATTCGAC
CACCAAGCGAAACATCGCATCGAGCGAGCACGTACTCGGATGGAAGCCGGTCTTGTCGATCAGGATGATC
TGGACGAAGAGCATCAGGGGCTCGCGCCAGCCGAACTGTTCGCCAGGCTCAAGGCGCGCATGCCCGACGG
CGAGGATCTCGTCGTGACCCATGGCGATGCCTGCTTGCCGAATATCATGGTGGAAAATGGCCGCTTTTCT
GGATTCATCGACTGTGGCCGGCTGGGTGTGGCGGACCGCTATCAGGACATAGCGTTGGCTACCCGTGATA
TTGCTGAAGAGCTTGGCGGCGAATGGGCTGACCGCTTCCTCGTGCTTTACGGTATCGCCGCTCCCGATTC
GCAGCGCATCGCCTTCTATCGCCTTCTTGACGAGTTCTTCTGAGCGGGACTCTGGGGTTCGAAATGACCG
ACCAAGCGACGCCCAACCTGCCATCACGAGATTTCGATTCCACCGCCGCCTTCTATGAAAGGTTGGGCTT
CGGAATCGTTTTCCGGGACGCCGGCTGGATGATCCTCCAGCGCGGGGATCTCATGCTGGAGTTCTTCGCC
CACCCCAACTTGTTTATTGCAGCTTATAATGGTTACAAATAAAGCAATAGCATCACAAATTTCACAAATA
AAGCATTTTTTTCACTGCATTCTAGTTGTGGTTTGTCCAAACTCATCAATGTATCTTATCATGTCTGTAT
ACCGTCGACCTCTAGCTAGAGCTTGGCGTAATCATGGTCATAGCTGTTTCCTGTGTGAAATTGTTATCCG
CTCACAATTCCACACAACATACGAGCCGGAAGCATAAAGTGTAAAGCCTGGGGTGCCTAATGAGTGAGCT
AACTCACATTAATTGCGTTGCGCTCACTGCCCGCTTTCCAGTCGGGAAACCTGTCGTGCCAGCTGCATTA
ATGAATCGGCCAACGCGCGGGGAGAGGCGGTTTGCGTATTGGGCGCTCTTCCGCTTCCTCGCTCACTGAC
TCGCTGCGCTCGGTCGTTCGGCTGCGGCGAGCGGTATCAGCTCACTCAAAGGCGGTAATACGGTTATCCA
CAGAATCAGGGGATAACGCAGGAAAGAACATGTGAGCAAAAGGCCAGCAAAAGGCCAGGAACCGTAAAAA
GGCCGCGTTGCTGGCGTTTTTCCATAGGCTCCGCCCCCCTGACGAGCATCACAAAAATCGACGCTCAAGT
CAGAGGTGGCGAAACCCGACAGGACTATAAAGATACCAGGCGTTTCCCCCTGGAAGCTCCCTCGTGCGCT
CTCCTGTTCCGACCCTGCCGCTTACCGGATACCTGTCCGCCTTTCTCCCTTCGGGAAGCGTGGCGCTTTC
TCATAGCTCACGCTGTAGGTATCTCAGTTCGGTGTAGGTCGTTCGCTCCAAGCTGGGCTGTGTGCACGAA
CCCCCCGTTCAGCCCGACCGCTGCGCCTTATCCGGTAACTATCGTCTTGAGTCCAACCCGGTAAGACACG
ACTTATCGCCACTGGCAGCAGCCACTGGTAACAGGATTAGCAGAGCGAGGTATGTAGGCGGTGCTACAGA
GTTCTTGAAGTGGTGGCCTAACTACGGCTACACTAGAAGAACAGTATTTGGTATCTGCGCTCTGCTGAAG
CCAGTTACCTTTGGAAAAAGAGTTGGTAGCTCTTGATCCGGCAAACAAACCACCGCTGGTAGCGGTGGTT
TTTTTGTTTGCAAGCAGCAGATTACGCGCAGAAAAAAAGGATCTCAAGAAGATCCTTTGATCTTTTCTAC
GGGGTCTGACGCTCAGTGGAACGAAAACTCACGTTAAGGGATTTTGGTCATGAGATTATCAAAAAGGATC
TTCACCTAGATCCTTTTAAATTAAAAATGAAGTTTTAAATCAATCTAAAGTATATATGAGTAAACTTGGT
CTGACAGTTACCAATGCTTAATCAGTGAGGCACCTATCTCAGCGATCTGTCTATTTCGTTCATCCATAGT
TGCCTGACTCCCCGTCGTGTAGATAACTACGATACGGGAGGGCTTACCATCTGGCCCCAGTGCTGCAATG
ATACCGCGAGACCCACGCTCACCGGCTCCAGATTTATCAGCAATAAACCAGCCAGCCGGAAGGGCCGAGC
GCAGAAGTGGTCCTGCAACTTTATCCGCCTCCATCCAGTCTATTAATTGTTGCCGGGAAGCTAGAGTAAG
TAGTTCGCCAGTTAATAGTTTGCGCAACGTTGTTGCCATTGCTACAGGCATCGTGGTGTCACGCTCGTCG
TTTGGTATGGCTTCATTCAGCTCCGGTTCCCAACGATCAAGGCGAGTTACATGATCCCCCATGTTGTGCA
AAAAAGCGGTTAGCTCCTTCGGTCCTCCGATCGTTGTCAGAAGTAAGTTGGCCGCAGTGTTATCACTCAT
GGTTATGGCAGCACTGCATAATTCTCTTACTGTCATGCCATCCGTAAGATGCTTTTCTGTGACTGGTGAG
TACTCAACCAAGTCATTCTGAGAATAGTGTATGCGGCGACCGAGTTGCTCTTGCCCGGCGTCAATACGGG
ATAATACCGCGCCACATAGCAGAACTTTAAAAGTGCTCATCATTGGAAAACGTTCTTCGGGGCGAAAACT
CTCAAGGATCTTACCGCTGTTGAGATCCAGTTCGATGTAACCCACTCGTGCACCCAACTGATCTTCAGCA
TCTTTTACTTTCACCAGCGTTTCTGGGTGAGCAAAAACAGGAAGGCAAAATGCCGCAAAAAAGGGAATAA
GGGCGACACGGAAATGTTGAATACTCATACTCTTCCTTTTTCATTATTATTGAAGCATTTATCAGGGTTA
TTGTCTCATGAGCGGATACATATTTGAATGTATTTAGAAAAATAAACAAATAGGGGTTCCGCGCACATTT
CCCCGAAAAGTGCCACCTGACGTCGACGGATCGGGAGATCTCCCGATCCCCTATGGTGCACTCTCAGTAC
AATCTGCTCTGATGCCGCATAGTTAAGCCAGTATCTGCTCCCTGCTTGTGTGTTGGAGGTCGCTGAGTAG
TGCGCGAGCAAAATTTAAGCTACAACAAGGCAAGGCTTGACCGACAATTGCATGAAGAATCTGCTTAGGG
TTAGGCGTTTTGCGCTGCTTCGCGATGTACGGGCCAGATATACGCGTT
